Addgene plasmid #178723: pAAV-VTKD6-ChR2-YFP
Purpose: AAV vector for Cre- and Flp-dependent transgene expression (CRE-OFF / FLP-ON) of ChR2-YFP in cortical interneurons under the control of the Dlx enhancer (Dimidschstein et al 2016)
Depositing lab: Jordane Dimidschstein. Depositing organization: Broad Institute. Publication: A versatile viral toolkit for functional discovery in the nervous system. Pouchelon G, Vergara J, McMahon J, Gorissen BL, Lin JD, Vormstein-Schneider D, Niehaus JL, Burbridge TJ, Wester JC, Sherer M, Fernandez-Otero M, Allaway KC, Pelkey K, Chittajallu R, McBain CJ, Fan M, Nasse JS, Wildenberg GA, Fishell G, Dimidschstein J. Cell Rep Methods. 2022 May 26;2(6):100225. doi: 10.1016/j.crmeth.2022.100225. eCollection 2022 Jun 20. PubMed 35784651.
Backbone
  Vector backbone: pAAV-VTKD6
  Vector type: AAV
Growth in bacteria
  Bacterial resistance: Ampicillin, 100 μg/mL
  Growth temperature: 37°C
  Growth strain: NEB Stable
  Copy number: High Copy
Gene/Insert
  Gene/Insert name: ChR2-YFP
  Species: Synthetic
  Cloning method: Gibson Cloning
Terms and licenses: Academic/Nonprofit Terms; Industry Terms: Not Available to Industry
How to cite: pAAV-VTKD6-ChR2-YFP was a gift from Jordane Dimidschstein (Addgene plasmid # 178723 ; http://n2t.net/addgene:178723 ; RRID:Addgene_178723)
