[The description below was written by a language model from this plasmid's Addgene catalogue record and pLannotate feature annotations shown in this document.]
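Description:
pAAV-VTKD6-ChR2-YFP is an adeno-associated virus transfer plasmid built on the pAAV-VTKD6 backbone for intersectional, recombinase-gated optogenetics in cortical interneurons. The plasmid is propagated in bacteria through a high-copy ColE1/pUC-type origin and selected with ampicillin via the bla gene; an f1 origin is also present. The expression cassette lies between two AAV2 inverted terminal repeats, which direct replication and packaging of the intervening DNA into AAV particles. One of the ITRs is annotated only as a fragment in the sequenced record.

According to the catalogue entry, expression is driven by the Dlx enhancer, which restricts activity to forebrain GABAergic interneurons. This element was not annotated by the automated feature table, but an unannotated stretch between the left ITR and the chimeric β-globin/immunoglobulin intron could accommodate it and a minimal promoter. Downstream, the payload is the H134R variant of channelrhodopsin-2, a blue light-gated cation channel, placed directly upstream of EYFP in the same orientation, consistent with the ChR2-YFP fusion named in the record. The coding sequence sits in the antisense orientation relative to the intron, WPRE and bovine growth hormone polyadenylation signal. It is flanked by a pair of oppositely oriented minimal FRT sites, so Flp inverts it into the sense orientation (FLP-ON). An outer pair of same-orientation loxP sites allows Cre to excise the whole cassette (CRE-OFF). Short β-globin intron fragments adjoin the recombinase sites, but the record does not explain their role. The WPRE enhances transcript stability and expression. The construct is used to express ChR2-YFP for light-driven activation and labelling of interneurons that express Flp but not Cre.
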