Features (pLannotate 1.2.2; 21 found; start..end, strand, type, name):
     38..119     -  repeat_region  AAV2 ITR (fragment): inverted terminal repeat of adeno-associated virus serotype 2 inverted
    862..994     +  intron         chimeric intron: chimera between introns from human β-globin and immunoglobulin heavy chain genes
   1037..1070    +  protein_bind   loxP: Cre-mediated recombination occurs in the 8-bp core sequence (GCATACAT). Cre recombinase
   1071..1104    +  protein_bind   FRT (minimal): supports FLP-mediated excision but not integration (Turan and Bode, 2011) FLP recombinase from the Saccharomyces cerevisiae 2μ plasmid
   1105..1154    -  intron         β-globin intron (fragment): internally truncated intron from human β-globin
   1206..1925    -  CDS            EYFP: enhanced YFP mammalian codon-optimized
   1941..2867    -  CDS            ChR2(H134R): H134R mutant of an N-terminal fragment of channelrhodopsin-2 from the alga Chlamydomonas reinhardtii (Nagel et al., 2005) blue light-activated cation channel
   2878..2903    +  misc_feature   MCS (fragment): pUC18/19 multiple cloning site
   2914..2947    -  protein_bind   FRT (minimal): supports FLP-mediated excision but not integration (Turan and Bode, 2011) FLP recombinase from the Saccharomyces cerevisiae 2μ plasmid
   2948..2998    -  intron         β-globin intron (fragment): internally truncated intron from human β-globin
   3032..3065    +  protein_bind   loxP: Cre-mediated recombination occurs in the 8-bp core sequence (GCATACAT). Cre recombinase
   3074..3662    +  misc_feature   WPRE: woodchuck hepatitis virus posttranscriptional regulatory element
   3670..3894    +  polyA_signal   bGH poly(A) signal: bovine growth hormone polyadenylation signal
   3896..4036    +  repeat_region  AAV2 ITR: inverted terminal repeat of adeno-associated virus serotype 2 inverted
   4041..4092    -  misc_feature   bom (fragment): basis of mobility region from pBR322
   4111..4566    +  rep_origin     f1 ori (sequence partly withheld): f1 bacteriophage origin of replication; arrow indicates direction of (+) strand synthesis
   4567..4616    -  misc_feature   bom (fragment): basis of mobility region from pBR322
   4718..4753    -  CDS            rop (fragment): Rop protein, which maintains plasmids at low copy number; rop
   4848..4952    +  promoter       AmpR promoter: bla
   4953..5813    +  CDS            AmpR: β-lactamase; bla; confers resistance to ampicillin, carbenicillin, and related antibiotics
   5984..6572    +  rep_origin     ori: high-copy-number ColE1/pMB1/pBR322/pUC origin of replication
>Addgene plasmid #178723 | pAAV-VTKD6-ChR2-YFP | addgene full sequence | sequence record 355103 | Addgene NGS Result
CCTGCAGGCAGCTGCGCGCTCGCTCGCTCACTGAGGCCGGGCGACCTTTGGTCGCCCGGCCTCAGTGAGC
GAGCGAGCGCGCAGAGAGGGAGTGGCCAACTCCATCACTAGGGGTTCCTGCTAGACTGCAGAGGGCCCGC
GGCCGCACGCGTTTATTCAGAATGTTATGCACTCACAGTGGTTTGGCATGCATCTGGTGAATTTTTTTTA
ACGAAAAATTAGTGTTGGTTTCGATGTATGGTAGCATTCTCCCTAACGTAATTTGAATAATTCAGCAAAG
CCCCACTACCAGCTGTACTTCTGCAGCCTCTTCCATTCTTTTCAGCATTATAATTTTGGTTAATTTTCAA
TTTTAGGTCCTACGTCTCTGCAATTTGTGTATGAATAACAGAATAATTTCCCTCTTTTGTTTCGCCTTTC
CTGTTCCTGAATCTAAATAAAGATGGCTTTTTAGTATTAAAAGTGGAAGAAAATTACAGGTAATTATCTT
TGACGGTAAAAACGCTGTAATCAGCGGGCTACATGAAAAATTACTCTAATTATGGCTGCATTTAAGAGAA
TGGAAAAAAACCTTCTTGTGGATAAAAACCTTAAATTGTCCCCAATGTCTGCTTCAAATTGGATGGCACT
GCAGCTGGAGGCTTTGTTCAGAATTGATCCTGGGGAGCTACGAACCCAAAGTTTCACAGTAGGAAGCTAG
ATATCGTTTAAACTTCCTGCAGCCCGGGCTGGGCATAAAAGTCAGGGCAGAGCCATCTATTGCTTACATT
TGCTTCTAGCCTGCAAGTCGAGGAGCGCAGCCTTCCAGAAGCAGAGCGCGGCGCCTTAAGCTGCAGAAGT
TGGTCGTGAGGCACTGGGCACGTAAGTATCAAGGTTACAAGACAGGTTTAAGGAGACCAATAGAAACTGG
GCTTGTCGAGACAGAGAAGACTCTTGCGTTTCTGATAGGCACCTATTGGTCTTACTGACATCCACTTTGC
CTTTCTCTCCACAGGTGTCCACTCCCAGTTCAATTACAGCTCTTAAGAAAGCTAGCATAACTTCGTATAG
CATACATTATACGAAGTTATGAAGTTCCTATTCTCTAGAAAGTATAGGAACTTCGCAGAATGGTAGCTGG
ATTGTAGCTGCTATTAGCAATATGAAACCTCTTAGAAGTTCCTATTCTTCAAAAGGTATAGGAACTTCAA
CGCGCCCTAGAATTCTTACTTGTACAGCTCGTCCATGCCGAGAGTGATCCCGGCGGCGGTCACGAACTCC
AGCAGGACCATGTGATCGCGCTTCTCGTTGGGGTCTTTGCTCAGGGCGGACTGGTAGCTCAGGTAGTGGT
TGTCGGGCAGCAGCACGGGGCCGTCGCCGATGGGGGTGTTCTGCTGGTAGTGGTCGGCGAGCTGCACGCT
GCCGTCCTCGATGTTGTGGCGGATCTTGAAGTTCACCTTGATGCCGTTCTTCTGCTTGTCGGCCATGATA
TAGACGTTGTGGCTGTTGTAGTTGTACTCCAGCTTGTGCCCCAGGATGTTGCCGTCCTCCTTGAAGTCGA
TGCCCTTCAGCTCGATGCGGTTCACCAGGGTGTCGCCCTCGAACTTCACCTCGGCGCGGGTCTTGTAGTT
GCCGTCGTCCTTGAAGAAGATGGTGCGCTCCTGGACGTAGCCTTCGGGCATGGCGGACTTGAAGAAGTCG
TGCTGCTTCATGTGGTCGGGGTAGCGGGCGAAGCACTGCAGGCCGTAGCCGAAGGTGGTCACGAGGGTGG
GCCAGGGCACGGGCAGCTTGCCGGTGGTGCAGATGAACTTCAGGGTCAGCTTGCCGTAGGTGGCATCGCC
CTCGCCCTCGCCGGACACGCTGAACTTGTGGCCGTTTACGTCGCCGTCCAGCTCGACCAGGATGGGCACC
ACCCCGGTGAACAGCTCCTCGCCCTTGCTCACCATGGTGGCGGCCGCTGGCACGGCTCCGGCCTCGGCTT
CGTCTTCGACGAGAGTCTCGACCTCGATCTCCGTTCCGCCGATGTTCAGTTTGGTGGTTTTGCGGATATC
TCCGTGAATCAATATGTGCTCGTGGATCAGGACGCGCAGGTAGTGTCCCAACAACCCCCAACAATTTTTA
CTCATCAGATCAATAATCGTGTGACCTACGGTGGAGCCATAGACGCTCAGGACGCCAAAACCTTCGGGCC
CCAAAATGAAGAGAATTGGGAACATACCCCAGCTCACGAAAAACAGCCATGCCATGCCGGTCACGACCTG
GCGGCACCGACCCTTTGGCACAGTATGATAACCCTCGATATATGCTTTGGCGGCGTGAAAAAATGTGTTC
GCGCCATAGCACAATCCAAGACAAAAGAAGATGACTTTAACATAGCCGGTTGCCATGGCGCTGGTAGCCC
CCCACACGATAGTCCCGATGTCTGAGACAAGGAGTCCCATGGTTCTCCTGCTGTAGTCGTTGCTCAGGCC
GGTGAGGTTGCTCAGGCGGATAAGGATGACAGGACAAGTGAGCAGCCACTCTGCATAGCGCAGCCACTGC
ACCCGGTGTCCTGTGGCAAGGTAGAGCATAGAGGGATTCTTAAACTCAAAAAAGAACTCGAGAATCACCT
TAACCATTTCAATGGCGCACACATAGATCTCCTCCCAGCCGCATGTAGATTTCCAGGTTTGGTAGGCATA
GAACATCAGCAGCAAAATGCTGAATCCTGCTGCAAGCCACTGCAGGACATTTGACGCGGTCTGAGCGCCG
TTCGTGCCGCGAGATTCAATCCATCCGGCACAGTAACATTGATCCTCAGGGACCAGGACGGACCCGTTCA
CCACCACAGGATTAGTAACGAACAAAAGTTCGCGTCCGACGGCAGACAAAGCGCCGCCATAGTCCATGGT
GGCTCCGGAGTCGACCTGCAGGCATGCAAGCTTGGTGGCTAGCGAAGTTCCTATACTTTCTAGAGAATAG
GAACTTCTTGCCTTAACCCAGAAATTATCACTGTTATTCTTTAGAATGGTGCAAAGAGAAGTTCCTATAC
CTTTTGAAGAATAGGAACTTCATAACTTCGTATAGCATACATTATACGAAGTTATGGCGCGCCAATCAAC
CTCTGGATTACAAAATTTGTGAAAGATTGACTGGTATTCTTAACTATGTTGCTCCTTTTACGCTATGTGG
ATACGCTGCTTTAATGCCTTTGTATCATGCTATTGCTTCCCGTATGGCTTTCATTTTCTCCTCCTTGTAT
AAATCCTGGTTGCTGTCTCTTTATGAGGAGTTGTGGCCCGTTGTCAGGCAACGTGGCGTGGTGTGCACTG
TGTTTGCTGACGCAACCCCCACTGGTTGGGGCATTGCCACCACCTGTCAGCTCCTTTCCGGGACTTTCGC
TTTCCCCCTCCCTATTGCCACGGCGGAACTCATCGCCGCCTGCCTTGCCCGCTGCTGGACAGGGGCTCGG
CTGTTGGGCACTGACAATTCCGTGGTGTTGTCGGGGAAGCTGACGTCCTTTCCATGGCTGCTCGCCTGTG
TTGCCACCTGGATTCTGCGCGGGACGTCCTTCTGCTACGTCCCTTCGGCCCTCAATCCAGCGGACCTTCC
TTCCCGCGGCCTGCTGCCGGCTCTGCGGCCTCTTCCGCGTCTTCGCCTTCGCCCTCAGACGAGTCGGATC
TCCCTTTGGGCCGCCTCCCCGCCTGGATCCTGTGCCTTCTAGTTGCCAGCCATCTGTTGTTTGCCCCTCC
CCCGTGCCTTCCTTGACCCTGGAAGGTGCCACTCCCACTGTCCTTTCCTAATAAAATGAGGAAATTGCAT
CGCATTGTCTGAGTAGGTGTCATTCTATTCTGGGGGGTGGGGTGGGGCAGGACAGCAAGGGGGAGGATTG
GGAAGACAATAGCAGGCATGCTGGGGATGCGGTGGGCTCTATGGCAGGAACCCCTAGTGATGGAGTTGGC
CACTCCCTCTCTGCGCGCTCGCTCGCTCACTGAGGCCGGGCGACCAAAGGTCGCCCGACGCCCGGGCTTT
GCCCGGGCGGCCTCAGTGAGCGAGCGAGCGCGCAGCTGCCTGCAGGGGCGCCTGATGCGGTATTTTCTCC
TTACGCATCTGTGCGGTATTTCACACCGCATA
[95 nt withheld, positions 4093-4187]
T
[46 nt withheld, positions 4189-4234]
C
[141 nt withheld, positions 4236-4376]
CCTTTGACGTTGGAGTCCACGTTCTTT
[37 nt withheld, positions 4404-4440]
ACTCTATCTCGGGCTATTCTTTTGATTTATAAGGGATTTTGCCGATTTCGGTCTATTGGTTAAAAAATGA
GCTGATTTAACAAAAATTTAACGCGAATTTTAACAAAATATTAACGTTTACAATTTTATGGTGCACTCTC
AGTACAATCTGCTCTGATGCCGCATAGTTAAGCCAGCCCCGACACCCGCCAACACCCGCTGACGCGCCCT
GACGGGCTTGTCTGCTCCCGGCATCCGCTTACAGACAAGCTGTGACCGTCTCCGGGAGCTGCATGTGTCA
GAGGTTTTCACCGTCATCACCGAAACGCGCGAGACGAAAGGGCCTCGTGATACGCCTATTTTTATAGGTT
AATGTCATGATAATAATGGTTTCTTAGACGTCAGGTGGCACTTTTCGGGGAAATGTGCGCGGAACCCCTA
TTTGTTTATTTTTCTAAATACATTCAAATATGTATCCGCTCATGAGACAATAACCCTGATAAATGCTTCA
ATAATATTGAAAAAGGAAGAGTATGAGTATTCAACATTTCCGTGTCGCCCTTATTCCCTTTTTTGCGGCA
TTTTGCCTTCCTGTTTTTGCTCACCCAGAAACGCTGGTGAAAGTAAAAGATGCTGAAGATCAGTTGGGTG
CACGAGTGGGTTACATCGAACTGGATCTCAACAGCGGTAAGATCCTTGAGAGTTTTCGCCCCGAAGAACG
TTTTCCAATGATGAGCACTTTTAAAGTTCTGCTATGTGGCGCGGTATTATCCCGTATTGACGCCGGGCAA
GAGCAACTCGGTCGCCGCATACACTATTCTCAGAATGACTTGGTTGAGTACTCACCAGTCACAGAAAAGC
ATCTTACGGATGGCATGACAGTAAGAGAATTATGCAGTGCTGCCATAACCATGAGTGATAACACTGCGGC
CAACTTACTTCTGACAACGATCGGAGGACCGAAGGAGCTAACCGCTTTTTTGCACAACATGGGGGATCAT
GTAACTCGCCTTGATCGTTGGGAACCGGAGCTGAATGAAGCCATACCAAACGACGAGCGTGACACCACGA
TGCCTGTAGCAATGGCAACAACGTTGCGCAAACTATTAACTGGCGAACTACTTACTCTAGCTTCCCGGCA
ACAATTAATAGACTGGATGGAGGCGGATAAAGTTGCAGGACCACTTCTGCGCTCGGCCCTTCCGGCTGGC
TGGTTTATTGCTGATAAATCTGGAGCCGGTGAGCGTGGGTCTCGCGGTATCATTGCAGCACTGGGGCCAG
ATGGTAAGCCCTCCCGTATCGTAGTTATCTACACGACGGGGAGTCAGGCAACTATGGATGAACGAAATAG
ACAGATCGCTGAGATAGGTGCCTCACTGATTAAGCATTGGTAACTGTCAGACCAAGTTTACTCATATATA
CTTTAGATTGATTTAAAACTTCATTTTTAATTTAAAAGGATCTAGGTGAAGATCCTTTTTGATAATCTCA
TGACCAAAATCCCTTAACGTGAGTTTTCGTTCCACTGAGCGTCAGACCCCGTAGAAAAGATCAAAGGATC
TTCTTGAGATCCTTTTTTTCTGCGCGTAATCTGCTGCTTGCAAACAAAAAAACCACCGCTACCAGCGGTG
GTTTGTTTGCCGGATCAAGAGCTACCAACTCTTTTTCCGAAGGTAACTGGCTTCAGCAGAGCGCAGATAC
CAAATACTGTTCTTCTAGTGTAGCCGTAGTTAGGCCACCACTTCAAGAACTCTGTAGCACCGCCTACATA
CCTCGCTCTGCTAATCCTGTTACCAGTGGCTGCTGCCAGTGGCGATAAGTCGTGTCTTACCGGGTTGGAC
TCAAGACGATAGTTACCGGATAAGGCGCAGCGGTCGGGCTGAACGGGGGGTTCGTGCACACAGCCCAGCT
TGGAGCGAACGACCTACACCGAACTGAGATACCTACAGCGTGAGCTATGAGAAAGCGCCACGCTTCCCGA
AGGGAGAAAGGCGGACAGGTATCCGGTAAGCGGCAGGGTCGGAACAGGAGAGCGCACGAGGGAGCTTCCA
GGGGGAAACGCCTGGTATCTTTATAGTCCTGTCGGGTTTCGCCACCTCTGACTTGAGCGTCGATTTTTGT
GATGCTCGTCAGGGGGGCGGAGCCTATGGAAAAACGCCAGCAACGCGGCCTTTTTACGGTTCCTGGCCTT
TTGCTGGCCTTTTGCTCACATGT
